>Addgene plasmid #56181 | mCrimson-CytERM-N-17 | addgene full sequence | sequence record 221670 | Addgene NGS Result
CGTTACATAACTTACGGTAAATGGCCCGCCTGGCTGACCGCCCAACGACCCCCGCCCATTGACGTCAATA
ATGACGTATGTTCCCATAGTAACGCCAATAGGGACTTTCCATTGACGTCAATGGGTGGAGTATTTACGGT
AAACTGCCCACTTGGCAGTACATCAAGTGTATCATATGCCAAGTACGCCCCCTATTGACGTCAATGACGG
TAAATGGCCCGCCTGGCATTATGCCCAGTACATGACCTTATGGGACTTTCCTACTTGGCAGTACATCTAC
GTATTAGTCATCGCTATTACCATGGTGATGCGGTTTTGGCAGTACATCAATGGGCGTGGATAGCGGTTTG
ACTCACGGGGATTTCCAAGTCTCCACCCCATTGACGTCAATGGGAGTTTGTTTTGGCACCAAAATCAACG
GGACTTTCCAAAATGTCGTAACAACTCCGCCCCATTGACGCAAATGGGCGGTAGGCGTGTACGGTGGGAG
GTCTATATAAGCAGAGCTGGTTTAGTGAACCGTCAGATCCGCTAGCGCTACCGGACTCAGATCTGGTACC
CCTTGCAGCTTCCAGTTGTCAGGAAGAGAAGGCTCCCATGGATCCTGTGGTGGTGCTGGGGCTCTGTCTC
TCCTGTTTGCTTCTCCTTTCACTCTGGAAACAGAGCTATGGGGGAGGGAAGCTTCGAATTCTGCAGTCGA
CGGTACCGCGGGCCCGGGATCCACCGGTCGCCACCATGGTGAGCAAGGGCGAGGAGCTGATCAAGGAGAA
CATGCACAGCAAGCTGTACCTGGAAGGCAGCGTGAACGGCCACCAGTTCAAGTGCACCCACGAAGGGGAG
GGCAAGCCCTACGAGGGCACCCAGACCAACAGGATCAAGGTGGTGGAGGGAGGCCCCCTGCCGTTCGCAT
TCGACATCCTGGCCACCATGTTTATGTACGGGAGCAAGGCCTTCATCAAGTACCCCAAGGGCCTCCCCGA
TTATTTTAAGCAGTCCTTCCCTGAGGGCTTCACATGGGAGAGAGTCATGGTGTTCGAAGACGGGGGCGTG
CTGACCGCCACCCAGGACACCAGCCTCCAGGACGGCTGCCTCATCTACAACGTGAAGCTGAGAGGGGTGA
ACTTCCCAGCCAACGGCCCCGTGATGAAGCAGACAACACTGGGCTGGGAGCCCAGCACCGAGACCCTGTA
CCCCGCTGACGGCGCCCTGGAAGGCAGATGCGACATGGCCCTGAAGCTCGTGGGCGGGGGCCACCTGCAC
TGCAACTTCAAGACCACATACAAATCCAAGAAACCCGCTACAAACCTCAAGATGCCCGGCGTCCACTACG
TGGACCGCAGACTGGAAAGAATCAAGGAGGCCGACAACGAGACCTACGTCGAGCAGCACGAGGTGGCTGT
GGCCAGATACTGCGACCTCCCTAGCAAACTGGGGCACAAACTTAATGGCATGGACGAGCTGTACAAGTAA
GCGGCCGCGACTCTAGATCATAATCAGCCATACCACATTTGTAGAGGTTTTACTTGCTTTAAAAAACCTC
CCACACCTCCCCCTGAACCTGAAACATAAAATGAATGCAATTGTTGTTGTTAACTTGTTTATTGCAGCTT
ATAATGGTTACAAATAAAGCAATAGCATCACAAATTTCACAAATAAAGCATTTTTTTCACTGCATTCTAG
TTGTGGTTTGTCCAAACTCATCAATGTATCTTAAGGCGTAAATTGTAAGCGTTAATATTTTGTTAAAATT
CGCGTTAAATTTTTGTTAAATCAGCTCATTTTTTAACCAATAGGCCGAAATCGGCAAAATCCCTTATAAA
TCAAAAGAATAGACCGAGATAGGGT
[37 nt withheld, positions 1846-1882]
AAAGAACGTGGACTCCAACGTCAAAGG
[49 nt withheld, positions 1910-1958]
T
[91 nt withheld, positions 1960-2050]
G
[124 nt withheld, positions 2052-2175]
CAGGTGGCACTTTTCGGGGAAATGTGCGCGGAACCCCTATTTGTTTATTTTTCTAAATACATTCAAATAT
GTATCCGCTCATGAGACAATAACCCTGATAAATGCTTCAATAATATTGAAAAAGGAAGAGTCCTGAGGCG
GAAAGAACCAGCTGTGGAATGTGTGTCAGTTAGGGTGTGGAAAGTCCCCAGGCTCCCCAGCAGGCAGAAG
TATGCAAAGCATGCATCTCAATTAGTCAGCAACCAGGTGTGGAAAGTCCCCAGGCTCCCCAGCAGGCAGA
AGTATGCAAAGCATGCATCTCAATTAGTCAGCAACCATAGTCCCGCCCCTAACTCCGCCCATCCCGCCCC
TAACTCCGCCCAGTTCCGCCCATTCTCCGCCCCATGGCTGACTAATTTTTTTTATTTATGCAGAGGCCGA
GGCCGCCTCGGCCTCTGAGCTATTCCAGAAGTAGTGAGGAGGCTTTTTTGGAGGCCTAGGCTTTTGCAAA
GATCGATCAAGAGACAGGATGAGGATCGTTTCGCATGATTGAACAAGATGGATTGCACGCAGGTTCTCCG
GCCGCTTGGGTGGAGAGGCTATTCGGCTATGACTGGGCACAACAGACAATCGGCTGCTCTGATGCCGCCG
TGTTCCGGCTGTCAGCGCAGGGGCGCCCGGTTCTTTTTGTCAAGACCGACCTGTCCGGTGCCCTGAATGA
ACTGCAAGACGAGGCAGCGCGGCTATCGTGGCTGGCCACGACGGGCGTTCCTTGCGCAGCTGTGCTCGAC
GTTGTCACTGAAGCGGGAAGGGACTGGCTGCTATTGGGCGAAGTGCCGGGGCAGGATCTCCTGTCATCTC
ACCTTGCTCCTGCCGAGAAAGTATCCATCATGGCTGATGCAATGCGGCGGCTGCATACGCTTGATCCGGC
TACCTGCCCATTCGACCACCAAGCGAAACATCGCATCGAGCGAGCACGTACTCGGATGGAAGCCGGTCTT
GTCGATCAGGATGATCTGGACGAAGAGCATCAGGGGCTCGCGCCAGCCGAACTGTTCGCCAGGCTCAAGG
CGAGCATGCCCGACGGCGAGGATCTCGTCGTGACCCATGGCGATGCCTGCTTGCCGAATATCATGGTGGA
AAATGGCCGCTTTTCTGGATTCATCGACTGTGGCCGGCTGGGTGTGGCGGACCGCTATCAGGACATAGCG
TTGGCTACCCGTGATATTGCTGAAGAGCTTGGCGGCGAATGGGCTGACCGCTTCCTCGTGCTTTACGGTA
TCGCCGCTCCCGATTCGCAGCGCATCGCCTTCTATCGCCTTCTTGACGAGTTCTTCTGAGCGGGACTCTG
GGGTTCGAAATGACCGACCAAGCGACGCCCAACCTGCCATCACGAGATTTCGATTCCACCGCCGCCTTCT
ATGAAAGGTTGGGCTTCGGAATCGTTTTCCGGGACGCCGGCTGGATGATCCTCCAGCGCGGGGATCTCAT
GCTGGAGTTCTTCGCCCACCCTAGGGGGAGGCTAACTGAAACACGGAAGGAGACAATACCGGAAGGAACC
CGCGCTATGACGGCAATAAAAAGACAGAATAAAACGCACGGTGTTGGGTCGTTTGTTCATAAACGCGGGG
TTCGGTCCCAGGGCTGGCACTCTGTCGATACCCCACCGAGACCCCATTGGGGCCAATACGCCCGCGTTTC
TTCCTTTTCCCCACCCCACCCCCCAAGTTCGGGTGAAGGCCCAGGGCTCGCAGCCAACGTCGGGGCGGCA
GGCCCTGCCATAGCCTCAGGTTACTCATATATACTTTAGATTGATTTAAAACTTCATTTTTAATTTAAAA
GGATCTAGGTGAAGATCCTTTTTGATAATCTCATGACCAAAATCCCTTAACGTGAGTTTTCGTTCCACTG
AGCGTCAGACCCCGTAGAAAAGATCAAAGGATCTTCTTGAGATCCTTTTTTTCTGCGCGTAATCTGCTGC
TTGCAAACAAAAAAACCACCGCTACCAGCGGTGGTTTGTTTGCCGGATCAAGAGCTACCAACTCTTTTTC
CGAAGGTAACTGGCTTCAGCAGAGCGCAGATACCAAATACTGTTCTTCTAGTGTAGCCGTAGTTAGGCCA
CCACTTCAAGAACTCTGTAGCACCGCCTACATACCTCGCTCTGCTAATCCTGTTACCAGTGGCTGCTGCC
AGTGGCGATAAGTCGTGTCTTACCGGGTTGGACTCAAGACGATAGTTACCGGATAAGGCGCAGCGGTCGG
GCTGAACGGGGGGTTCGTGCACACAGCCCAGCTTGGAGCGAACGACCTACACCGAACTGAGATACCTACA
GCGTGAGCTATGAGAAAGCGCCACGCTTCCCGAAGGGAGAAAGGCGGACAGGTATCCGGTAAGCGGCAGG
GTCGGAACAGGAGAGCGCACGAGGGAGCTTCCAGGGGGAAACGCCTGGTATCTTTATAGTCCTGTCGGGT
TTCGCCACCTCTGACTTGAGCGTCGATTTTTGTGATGCTCGTCAGGGGGGCGGAGCCTATGGAAAAACGC
CAGCAACGCGGCCTTTTTACGGTTCCTGGCCTTTTGCTGGCCTTTTGCTCACATGTTCTTTCCTGCGTTA
TCCCCTGATTCTGTGGATAACCGTATTACCGCCATGCATTAGTTATTAATAGTAATCAATTACGGGGTCA
TTAGTTCATAGCCCATATATGGAGTTCCG
Features (pLannotate 1.2.2; 17 found; start..end, strand, type, name):
      1..304     +  enhancer       CMV enhancer: human cytomegalovirus immediate early enhancer
    305..508     +  promoter       CMV promoter: human cytomegalovirus (CMV) immediate early promoter
    531..554     +  misc_feature   MCS (fragment): multiple cloning site
    598..684     +  CDS            CYP2C1 (fragment): CP2C1_RABIT - Experimental evidence at protein level: Swiss-Prot protein existence level 1. Cytochromes P450 are a group of heme-thiolate monooxygenases. In liver microsomes, this enzyme is involved in an NADPH-dependent electron transport pathway. It oxidizes a variety of structurally unrelated compounds, including steroids, fatty acids, and xenobiotics. From Oryctolagus cuniculus (Rabbit).
    679..722     +  misc_feature   MCS (fragment): multiple cloning site
    736..1467    +  CDS            mNeptune2.5: mNeptune2.5 is a basic (constitutively fluorescent) red fluorescent protein published in 2014, derived from Entacmaea quadricolor. It is reported to be a rapidly-maturing monomer with moderate acid sensitivity.
   1486..1569    +  CDS            large T antigen (fragment): large T antigen from SV40 (simian virus 40)
   1592..1713    +  polyA_signal   SV40 poly(A) signal: SV40 polyadenylation signal
   1747..2175    -  rep_origin     f1 ori (sequence partly withheld): f1 bacteriophage origin of replication; arrow indicates direction of (+) strand synthesis
   2202..2306    +  promoter       AmpR promoter: bla
   2308..2665    +  promoter       SV40 promoter: SV40 enhancer and early promoter
   2700..3494    +  CDS            NeoR/KanR: aminoglycoside phosphotransferase from Tn5; aph(3')-II (or nptII); confers resistance to neomycin, kanamycin, and G418 (Geneticin®)
   3515..3667    +  CDS            ble (fragment): BLE_KLEPN - Experimental evidence at protein level: Swiss-Prot protein existence level 1. Binding protein with a strong affinity to the bleomycin family of antibiotics. Binds to CL990; an antimitotic-antibiotic compound. From Klebsiella pneumoniae.
   3726..3773    +  polyA_signal   HSV TK poly(A) signal: herpes simplex virus thymidine kinase polyadenylation signal (Cole and Stacy, 1985)
   3864..3880    -  polyA_signal   bGH poly(A) signal (fragment): bovine growth hormone polyadenylation signal
   4102..4690    +  rep_origin     ori: high-copy-number ColE1/pMB1/pBR322/pUC origin of replication
   4805..4864    +  enhancer       CMV enhancer (fragment): human cytomegalovirus immediate early enhancer
