[The description below was written by a language model from this plasmid's Addgene catalogue record and pLannotate feature annotations shown in this document.]
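Description:
mCrimson-CytERM-N-17 is a mammalian expression plasmid built on the mCrimson-N1 backbone, an N1-style fusion vector in which a targeting sequence is placed upstream of, and in frame with, a fluorescent protein. It is maintained in E. coli at high copy through a ColE1/pUC-type origin and also carries an f1 phage origin. A single NeoR/KanR (aminoglycoside phosphotransferase) gene serves both hosts. A bacterial bla-type promoter drives it for kanamycin selection, and the SV40 enhancer/early promoter with an HSV TK polyadenylation signal drives it for G418 selection of stably transfected mammalian cells.

The expression cassette uses the human CMV immediate early enhancer and promoter and ends in an SV40 poly(A) signal. The insert, CytERM, is a short fragment of cytochrome P450. The feature table annotates an 87 nt segment matching rabbit CYP2C1, flanked by remnants of the multiple cloning site. It is followed, after a short linker region, by the red fluorescent protein at the C terminus of the fusion. The automated annotation labels this reporter mNeptune2.5, presumably its closest database match, whereas the catalogue identifies it as mCrimson, with excitation at 588 nm and emission at 615 nm. Small hits to SV40 large T antigen, ble and the bGH poly(A) signal are fragments and probably backbone remnants rather than functional parts.

The recorded purpose is endoplasmic reticulum localization, so the P450-derived fragment evidently directs the fluorescent protein to the ER. This makes the plasmid an ER marker for fluorescence imaging of transfected mammalian cells. The cloning method is not recorded.
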