Addgene plasmid #56181: mCrimson-CytERM-N-17
Purpose: Localization: Endoplasmic Reticulum, Excitation: 588, Emission: 615
Depositing lab: Michael Davidson. Depositing organization: Florida State University, Tallahassee.
Backbone
  Vector backbone: mCrimson-N1
  Backbone size w/o insert (bp): 4750
  Vector type: Mammalian Expression
  Selectable markers: Neomycin (select with G418)
Growth in bacteria
  Bacterial resistance: Kanamycin, 50 μg/mL
  Growth temperature: 37°C
  Growth strain: DH5alpha
  Copy number: High Copy
Gene/Insert
  Gene/Insert name: CytERM (alt names: Cytochrome p450; NM_001171120.1)
  Promoter: CMV
  Tag / fusion protein: mCrimson (C terminal on backbone)
  Cloning method: Unknown
  Sequencing primers: 5′ CMV-F; 3′ SV40pA-R
Terms and licenses: Academic/Nonprofit Terms; Industry Terms
Depositor comments: . Excitation = 588; Emission = 615
How to cite: mCrimson-CytERM-N-17 was a gift from Michael Davidson (Addgene plasmid # 56181 ; http://n2t.net/addgene:56181 ; RRID:Addgene_56181)
