>Addgene plasmid #56181 | mCrimson-CytERM-N-17 | depositor partial sequence | sequence record 87080 | insert sequence
GATCCGCTAGCGCTACCGGACTCAGATCTGGTACCCCTTGCAGCTTCCAGTTGTCAGGAAGAGAAGGCTC
CCATGGATCCTGTGGTGGTGCTGGGGCTCTGTCTCTCCTGTTTGCTTCTCCTTTCACTCTGGAAACAGAG
CTATGGGGGAGGGAAGCTTCGAATTCTGCAGTCGACGGTACCGCGGGCCCGGGATCCACCGGTCGCCACC
ATGGTGAGCAAGGGCGAGGAGCTGATCAAGGAGAACATGCACAGCAAGCTGTACCTGGAAGGCAGCGTGA
ACGGCCACCAGTTCAAGTGCACCCACGAAGGGGAGGGCAAGCCCTACGAGGGCACCCAGACCAACAGGAT
CAAGGTGGTGGAGGGAGGCCCCCTGCCGTTCGCATTCGACATCCTGGCCACCATGTTTATGTACGGGAGC
AAGGCCTTCATCAAGTACCCCAAGGGCCTCCCCGATTATTTTAAGCAGTCCTTCCCTGAGGGCTTCACAT
GGGAGAGAGTCATGGTGTTCGAAGACGGGGGCGTGCTGACCGCCACCCAGGACACCAGCCTCCAGGACGG
CTGCCTCATCTACAACGTGAAGCTGAGAGGGGTGAACTTCCCAGCCAACGGCCCCGTGATGAAGCAGACA
ACACTGGGCTGGGAGCCCAGCACCGAGACCCTGTACCCCGCTGACGGCGCCCTGGAAGGCAGATGCGACA
TGGCCCTGAAGCTCGTGGGCGGGGGCCACCTGCACTGCAACTTCAAGACCACATACAAATCCAAGAAACC
CGCTACAAACCTCAAGATGCCCGGCGTCCACTACGTGGACCGCAGACTGGAAAGAATCAAGGAGGCCGAC
AACGAGACCTACGTCGAGCAGCACGAGGTGGCTGTGGCCAGATACTGCGACCTCCCTAGCAAACTGGGGC
ACAAACTTAATGGCATGGACGAGCTGTACAAGTAAGCGGCCGCGACTCTAGATCATAATCAGCCATACCA
CATTTGTAGAGGTTTTACTTGCTTTAAAAA
